Addgene plasmid #122500: pAAV-CAG-Flex-Rev-3xGFP
Purpose: Cre-dependent GFP expression.
Depositing lab: Kimberly Ritola. Depositing organization: HHMI, Janelia Research Campus.
Backbone
  Vector backbone: pAAV
  Vector type: AAV
Growth in bacteria
  Bacterial resistance: Ampicillin, 100 μg/mL
  Growth temperature: 37°C
  Growth strain: NEB Stable
  Growth instructions: Grow for minimum time necessary. Do not store colonies on plate.
  Copy number: High Copy
Gene/Insert
  Gene/Insert name: 3x GFP
  Insert size (bp): 2295
  Mutation: each GFP has unique nt sequence
Terms and licenses: Academic/Nonprofit Terms; Industry Terms: Not Available to Industry
Depositor comments: Always screen for ITR recombination as well as recombinase independent recombination of Lox sites during bacterial growth.
How to cite: pAAV-CAG-Flex-Rev-3xGFP was a gift from Kimberly Ritola (Addgene plasmid # 122500 ; http://n2t.net/addgene:122500 ; RRID:Addgene_122500)
