[The description below was written by a language model from this plasmid's Addgene catalogue record, the feature table of its GenBank file and pLannotate feature annotations shown in this document.]
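Description:
pAAV-CAG-Flex-Rev-3xGFP is an adeno-associated virus transfer plasmid of about 7.4 kb, built on a pAAV backbone for Cre-dependent expression of green fluorescent protein. It is maintained in E. coli through a high-copy ColE1/pUC-type origin and selected with ampicillin via the beta-lactamase gene. An f1 phage origin is also present. Two AAV2 inverted terminal repeats flank the expression cassette and define the segment that is replicated and packaged into recombinant AAV particles when helper functions are supplied.

Between the ITRs, a CAG-type promoter (CMV enhancer fragment, chicken beta-actin promoter and a chimeric beta-actin/beta-globin intron) faces a FLEX switch. The switch consists of pairs of lox2272 and loxP sites in opposing orientation around a payload that sits on the reverse strand relative to the promoter. In this starting configuration no productive GFP message is made. Cre recombinase inverts the cassette through one lox pair and then excises a site of the other pair, locking the insert in the sense orientation. The payload of roughly 2.3 kb is a single open reading frame of three EGFP copies separated by P2A and T2A ribosome-skipping peptides, so one transcript yields three separate GFP molecules, presumably for a brighter signal. Each copy is recorded as having a unique nucleotide sequence, which would reduce recombination between repeats. A WPRE and an SV40 polyadenylation signal follow the switch to enhance transcript stability and 3' end processing.

The depositor notes that both ITR recombination and Cre-independent recombination between lox sites can arise during bacterial propagation and should be screened for. The two feature tables describe the same plasmid from different start coordinates and agree closely. The construct suits labelling of Cre-expressing cell populations.
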