LOCUS       Exported 7368 bp ds-DNA circular SYN 12-MAY-2021
DEFINITION  Cre dependent GFP expression..
ACCESSION   .
VERSION     .
KEYWORDS    pAAV-CAG-Flex-Rev-3xGFP
SOURCE      synthetic DNA construct
  ORGANISM  synthetic DNA construct
REFERENCE   1 (bases 1 to 7368)
  TITLE     AAV expression plasmids
  JOURNAL   Unpublished
REFERENCE   2 (bases 1 to 7368)
  AUTHORS   .
  TITLE     Direct Submission
  JOURNAL   Exported May 12, 2021 from SnapGene Server 1.1.58
            http://www.snapgene.com
FEATURES             Location/Qualifiers
     source          1..7368
                     /organism="synthetic DNA construct"
                     /mol_type="other DNA"
     primer_bind     complement(11..28)
                     /label=L4440
                     /note="L4440 vector, forward primer"
     rep_origin      complement(182..770)
                     /direction=LEFT
                     /label=ori
                     /note="high-copy-number ColE1/pMB1/pBR322/pUC origin of
                     replication"
     primer_bind     complement(262..281)
                     /label=pBR322ori-F
                     /note="pBR322 origin, forward primer"
     CDS             complement(941..1801)
                     /codon_start=1
                     /gene="bla"
                     /product="beta-lactamase"
                     /label=AmpR
                     /note="confers resistance to ampicillin, carbenicillin, and
                     related antibiotics"
                     /translation="MSIQHFRVALIPFFAAFCLPVFAHPETLVKVKDAEDQLGARVGYI
                     ELDLNSGKILESFRPEERFPMMSTFKVLLCGAVLSRIDAGQEQLGRRIHYSQNDLVEYS
                     PVTEKHLTDGMTVRELCSAAITMSDNTAANLLLTTIGGPKELTAFLHNMGDHVTRLDRW
                     EPELNEAIPNDERDTTMPVAMATTLRKLLTGELLTLASRQQLIDWMEADKVAGPLLRSA
                     LPAGWFIADKSGAGERGSRGIIAALGPDGKPSRIVVIYTTGSQATMDERNRQIAEIGAS
                     LIKHW"
     primer_bind     1564..1583
                     /label=Amp-R
                     /note="Ampicillin resistance gene, reverse primer"
     promoter        complement(1802..1906)
                     /gene="bla"
                     /label=AmpR promoter
     rep_origin      complement(1932..2387)
                     /direction=LEFT
                     /label=f1 ori
                     /note="f1 bacteriophage origin of replication; arrow
                     indicates direction of (+) strand synthesis"
     primer_bind     complement(2069..2090)
                     /label=F1ori-F
                     /note="F1 origin, forward primer"
     primer_bind     2281..2300
                     /label=F1ori-R
                     /note="F1 origin, reverse primer"
     repeat_region   2459..2588
                     /label=AAV2 ITR
     promoter        2901..3178
                     /label=chicken beta-actin promoter
     primer_bind     3458..3480
                     /label=pCAGGS-5
                     /note="Chimeric intron in CAG promoter, forward primer"
     primer_bind     3542..3561
                     /label=pCAG-F
                     /note="Rabbit beta-globin intron, for pCAG plasmids,
                     forward primer"
     protein_bind    complement(3596..3629)
                     /label=lox2272
                     /bound_moiety="Cre recombinase"
                     /note="Cre-mediated recombination occurs in the 8-bp core
                     sequence (GGATACTT). lox2272 sites are compatible with each
                     other, but incompatible with loxP or loxN sites (Lee and
                     Saito, 1988)."
     protein_bind    complement(3692..3725)
                     /label=loxP
                     /bound_moiety="Cre recombinase"
                     /note="Cre-mediated recombination occurs in the 8-bp core
                     sequence (GCATACAT)."
     CDS             complement(3776..4489)
                     /codon_start=1
                     /product="enhanced GFP"
                     /label=EGFP
                     /translation="VSKGEELFTGVVPILVELDGDVNGHKFSVSGEGEGDATYGKLTLK
                     FICTTGKLPVPWPTLVTTLTYGVQCFSRYPDHMKQHDFFKSAMPEGYVQERTIFFKDDG
                     NYKTRAEVKFEGDTLVNRIELKGIDFKEDGNILGHKLEYNYNSHNVYIMADKQKNGIKV
                     NFKIRHNIEDGSVQLADHYQQNTPIGDGPVLLPDNHYLSTQSALSKDPNEKRDHMVLLE
                     FVTAAGITLGMDELYK"
     CDS             complement(4490..4543)
                     /codon_start=1
                     /product="2A peptide from Thosea asigna virus capsid
                     protein"
                     /label=T2A
                     /note="Eukaryotic ribosomes fail to insert a peptide bond
                     between the Gly and Pro residues, yielding separate
                     polypeptides."
                     /translation="EGRGSLLTCGDVEENPGP"
     CDS             complement(4553..5266)
                     /codon_start=1
                     /product="enhanced GFP"
                     /label=EGFP
                     /translation="VSKGEELFTGVVPILVELDGDVNGHKFSVSGEGEGDATYGKLTLK
                     FICTTGKLPVPWPTLVTTLTYGVQCFSRYPDHMKQHDFFKSAMPEGYVQERTIFFKDDG
                     NYKTRAEVKFEGDTLVNRIELKGIDFKEDGNILGHKLEYNYNSHNVYIMADKQKNGIKV
                     NFKIRHNIEDGSVQLADHYQQNTPIGDGPVLLPDNHYLSTQSALSKDPNEKRDHMVLLE
                     FVTAAGITLGMDELYK"
     CDS             complement(5267..5323)
                     /codon_start=1
                     /product="2A peptide from porcine teschovirus-1
                     polyprotein"
                     /label=P2A
                     /note="Eukaryotic ribosomes fail to insert a peptide bond
                     between the Gly and Pro residues, yielding separate
                     polypeptides."
                     /translation="ATNFSLLKQAGDVEENPGP"
     CDS             complement(5333..6049)
                     /codon_start=1
                     /product="enhanced GFP"
                     /label=EGFP
                     /translation="MVSKGEELFTGVVPILVELDGDVNGHKFSVSGEGEGDATYGKLTL
                     KFICTTGKLPVPWPTLVTTLTYGVQCFSRYPDHMKQHDFFKSAMPEGYVQERTIFFKDD
                     GNYKTRAEVKFEGDTLVNRIELKGIDFKEDGNILGHKLEYNYNSHNVYIMADKQKNGIK
                     VNFKIRHNIEDGSVQLADHYQQNTPIGDGPVLLPDNHYLSTQSALSKDPNEKRDHMVLL
                     EFVTAAGITLGMDELYK"
     CDS             complement(5333..6049)
                     /codon_start=1
                     /product="the original enhanced GFP (Yang et al., 1996)"
                     /label=EGFP
                     /note="mammalian codon-optimized"
                     /translation="MVSKGEELFTGVVPILVELDGDVNGHKFSVSGEGEGDATYGKLTL
                     KFICTTGKLPVPWPTLVTTLTYGVQCFSRYPDHMKQHDFFKSAMPEGYVQERTIFFKDD
                     GNYKTRAEVKFEGDTLVNRIELKGIDFKEDGNILGHKLEYNYNSHNVYIMADKQKNGIK
                     VNFKIRHNIEDGSVQLADHYQQNTPIGDGPVLLPDNHYLSTQSALSKDPNEKRDHMVLL
                     EFVTAAGITLGMDELYK"
     primer_bind     complement(5375..5396)
                     /label=EGFP-C
                     /note="EGFP, forward primer"
     primer_bind     5724..5743
                     /label=EXFP-R
                     /note="For distinguishing EGFP variants, reverse primer"
     primer_bind     5983..6004
                     /label=EGFP-N
                     /note="EGFP, reverse primer"
     protein_bind    6091..6124
                     /label=lox2272
                     /bound_moiety="Cre recombinase"
                     /note="Cre-mediated recombination occurs in the 8-bp core
                     sequence (GGATACTT). lox2272 sites are compatible with each
                     other, but incompatible with loxP or loxN sites (Lee and
                     Saito, 1988)."
     protein_bind    6195..6228
                     /label=loxP
                     /bound_moiety="Cre recombinase"
                     /note="Cre-mediated recombination occurs in the 8-bp core
                     sequence (GCATACAT)."
     misc_feature    6270..6858
                     /label=WPRE
                     /note="woodchuck hepatitis virus posttranscriptional
                     regulatory element"
     primer_bind     complement(6323..6343)
                     /label=WPRE-R
                     /note="WPRE, reverse primer"
     CDS             complement(6741..6752)
                     /codon_start=1
                     /product="Factor Xa recognition and cleavage site"
                     /label=Factor Xa site
                     /translation="IEGR"
     polyA_signal    6901..7022
                     /label=SV40 poly(A) signal
                     /note="SV40 polyadenylation signal"
     primer_bind     complement(6912..6931)
                     /label=EBV-rev
                     /note="SV40 polyA terminator, reverse primer"
     primer_bind     6966..6985
                     /label=SV40pA-R
                     /note="SV40 polyA, reverse primer"
     repeat_region   7184..7313
                     /label=AAV2 ITR
ORIGIN
        1 cttccgcttc ctcgctcact gactcgctgc gctcggtcgt tcggctgcgg cgagcggtat
       61 cagctcactc aaaggcggta atacggttat ccacagaatc aggggataac gcaggaaaga
      121 acatgtgagc aaaaggccag caaaaggcca ggaaccgtaa aaaggccgcg ttgctggcgt
      181 ttttccatag gctccgcccc cctgacgagc atcacaaaaa tcgacgctca agtcagaggt
      241 ggcgaaaccc gacaggacta taaagatacc aggcgtttcc ccctggaagc tccctcgtgc
      301 gctctcctgt tccgaccctg ccgcttaccg gatacctgtc cgcctttctc ccttcgggaa
      361 gcgtggcgct ttctcatagc tcacgctgta ggtatctcag ttcggtgtag gtcgttcgct
      421 ccaagctggg ctgtgtgcac gaaccccccg ttcagcccga ccgctgcgcc ttatccggta
      481 actatcgtct tgagtccaac ccggtaagac acgacttatc gccactggca gcagccactg
      541 gtaacaggat tagcagagcg aggtatgtag gcggtgctac agagttcttg aagtggtggc
      601 ctaactacgg ctacactaga agaacagtat ttggtatctg cgctctgctg aagccagtta
      661 ccttcggaaa aagagttggt agctcttgat ccggcaaaca aaccaccgct ggtagcggtg
      721 gtttttttgt ttgcaagcag cagattacgc gcagaaaaaa aggatctcaa gaagatcctt
      781 tgatcttttc tacggggtct gacgctcagt ggaacgaaaa ctcacgttaa gggattttgg
      841 tcatgagatt atcaaaaagg atcttcacct agatcctttt aaattaaaaa tgaagtttta
      901 aatcaatcta aagtatatat gagtaaactt ggtctgacag ttaccaatgc ttaatcagtg
      961 aggcacctat ctcagcgatc tgtctatttc gttcatccat agttgcctga ctccccgtcg
     1021 tgtagataac tacgatacgg gagggcttac catctggccc cagtgctgca atgataccgc
     1081 gagacccacg ctcaccggct ccagatttat cagcaataaa ccagccagcc ggaagggccg
     1141 agcgcagaag tggtcctgca actttatccg cctccatcca gtctattaat tgttgccggg
     1201 aagctagagt aagtagttcg ccagttaata gtttgcgcaa cgttgttgcc attgctacag
     1261 gcatcgtggt gtcacgctcg tcgtttggta tggcttcatt cagctccggt tcccaacgat
     1321 caaggcgagt tacatgatcc cccatgttgt gcaaaaaagc ggttagctcc ttcggtcctc
     1381 cgatcgttgt cagaagtaag ttggccgcag tgttatcact catggttatg gcagcactgc
     1441 ataattctct tactgtcatg ccatccgtaa gatgcttttc tgtgactggt gagtactcaa
     1501 ccaagtcatt ctgagaatag tgtatgcggc gaccgagttg ctcttgcccg gcgtcaatac
     1561 gggataatac cgcgccacat agcagaactt taaaagtgct catcattgga aaacgttctt
     1621 cggggcgaaa actctcaagg atcttaccgc tgttgagatc cagttcgatg taacccactc
     1681 gtgcacccaa ctgatcttca gcatctttta ctttcaccag cgtttctggg tgagcaaaaa
     1741 caggaaggca aaatgccgca aaaaagggaa taagggcgac acggaaatgt tgaatactca
     1801 tactcttcct ttttcaatat tattgaagca tttatcaggg ttattgtctc atgagcggat
     1861 acatatttga atgtatttag aaaaataaac aaataggggt tccgcgcaca tttccccgaa
     1921 aagtgccacc taaattgtaa gcgttaatat tttgttaaaa ttcgcgttaa atttttgtta
     1981 aatcagctca ttttttaacc aataggccga aatcggcaaa atcccttata aatcaaaaga
     2041 atagaccgag atagggttga gtgttgttcc agtttggaac aagagtccac tattaaagaa
     2101 cgtggactcc aacgtcaaag gnnnnnnnnn nnnnnnnnnn nnnnnnnnnn nnnnnnnnnn
     2161 nnnnnnnnnn tnnnnnnnnn nnnnnnnnnn nnnnnnnnnn nnnnnnnnnn nnnnnnnnnn
     2221 nnnnnnnnnn nnnnnnnnnn nnnnnnnnnn nnnnnnnnnn nngnnnnnnn nnnnnnnnnn
     2281 nnnnnnnnnn nnnnnnnnnn nnnnnnnnnn nnnnnnnnnn nnnnnnnnnn nnnnnnnnnn
     2341 nnnnnnnnnn nnnnnnnnnn nnnnnnnnnn nnnnnnnnnn nnnnnnnccc attcgccatt
     2401 caggctgcgc aactgttggg aagggcgatc ggtgcgggcc tcttcgctat tacgccagct
     2461 gcgcgctcgc tcgctcactg aggccgcccg ggcaaagccc gggcgtcggg cgacctttgg
     2521 tcgcccggcc tcagtgagcg agcgagcgcg cagagaggga gtggccaact ccatcactag
     2581 gggttccttg tagttaatga ttaacccgcc atgctactta tctacgtagc catgctctag
     2641 gaagatcgta ccattgacgt caataatgac gtatgttccc atagtaacgc caatagggac
     2701 tttccattga cgtcaatggg tggagtattt acggtaaact gcccacttgg cagtacatca
     2761 agtgtatcat atgccaagta cgccccctat tgacgtcaat gacggtaaat ggcccgcctg
     2821 gcattatgcc cagtacatga ccttatggga ctttcctact tggcagtaca tctacgtatt
     2881 agtcatcgct attaccatgg tcgaggtgag ccccacgttc tgcttcactc tccccatctc
     2941 ccccccctcc ccacccccaa ttttgtattt atttattttt taattatttt gtgcagcgat
     3001 gggggcgggg gggggggggg ggcgcgcgcc aggcggggcg gggcggggcg aggggcgggg
     3061 cggggcgagg cggagaggtg cggcggcagc caatcagagc ggcgcgctcc gaaagtttcc
     3121 ttttatggcg aggcggcggc ggcggcggcc ctataaaaag cgaagcgcgc ggcgggcggg
     3181 agtcgctgcg acgctgcctt cgccccgtgc cccgctccgc cgccgcctcg cgccgcccgc
     3241 cccggctctg actgaccgcg ttactcccac aggtgagcgg gcgggacggc ccttctcctc
     3301 cgggctgtaa ttagcgcttg gtttaatgac ggcttgtttc ttttctgtgg ctgcgtgaaa
     3361 gccttgaggg gctccgggag ggccctttgt gcggggggag cggctcgggg ctgtccgcgg
     3421 ggggacggct gccttcgggg gggacggggc agggcggggt tcggcttctg gcgtgtgacc
     3481 ggcggctcta gagcctctgc taaccatgtt catgccttct tctttttcct acagctcctg
     3541 ggcaacgtgc tggttattgt gctgtctcat cattttggca aagaattgga tccccataac
     3601 ttcgtataaa gtatcctata cgaagttata tcaaaatagg aagaccaatg cttcaccatc
     3661 gacccgaatt gccaagcatc accatcgacc cataacttcg tataatgtat gctatacgaa
     3721 gttatactag tgctagagct agctgatcac ttaaggttta aacaccggtt catcatttgt
     3781 acaattcgtc cattcccagg gtgattcccg ccgccgtcac gaattccagc aacaccatgt
     3841 gatctctctt ttcgttcggg tcctttgaca gggccgactg agttgacagg taatgattgt
     3901 caggaagcag cacaggacca tctcctatcg gagtattttg ctgatagtgg tctgccagct
     3961 ggactgaacc atcttcaata ttgtgcctga ttttgaagtt gaccttgata ccgttcttct
     4021 gcttgtctgc catgatgtag acgttatgag agttgtagtt gtactccagc ttgtgaccga
     4081 gaatgtttcc atcttcctta aagtcaattc ccttaagttc gatccggttc acgagcgtgt
     4141 ctccttcgaa cttgacttcg gcccgagttt tgtagtttcc atcatccttg aaaaagatag
     4201 ttctttcctg cacatatcct tcaggcattg cggacttaaa gaaatcatgt tgcttcatat
     4261 ggtcagggta ccgcgagaag cattgcactc cgtaggtaag ggtagtcaca agtgtcggcc
     4321 acggcactgg cagctttccg gtggtgcaga tgaacttgag agtaagcttt ccgtaggtag
     4381 catctccctc tccttctccg gacacggaga atttgtgacc gttcacgtcc ccatccagct
     4441 ccaccagaat cggcaccact ccagtgaaga gttcctctcc cttggacaca ggacccgggt
     4501 tttcctccac gtcgccgcaa gtcagcagtg acccgcggcc ttctccgcta cctttgtaca
     4561 gttcgtccat ccccagggta ataccagccg cagtgacaaa ttccaggagc accatatgat
     4621 cccgcttttc gtttgggtcc ttcgacagag cggactgagt ggacaagtag tggttatcag
     4681 gcaggagcac cggcccatct ccaatcgggg tattctgttg gtagtgatcg gccaattgca
     4741 ccgatccgtc ctcaatgtta tgcctgatct tgaaattgac cttaatacca ttcttctgtt
     4801 tgtccgccat aatgtacacg ttgtgggagt tgtaattgta ttcgagctta tgccccaaga
     4861 tgttgccatc ttccttgaag tcaataccct tcagttcaat tctgttcacg agggtatccc
     4921 cctcaaactt gacctcggcc ctggtcttat agtttccgtc gtccttaaag aagattgtcc
     4981 gctcctgcac gtatccttcc ggcatcgcgg atttgaagaa gtcgtgctgc ttcatgtggt
     5041 ccgggtaccg ggagaaacat tgcactccgt aagtcaaggt ggtgacaagg gttggccacg
     5101 ggactgggag ctttccagtg gtacagataa acttcagagt cagctttccg taagtagcgt
     5161 ccccttctcc ttccccggac accgagaact tatgtccgtt cacatctccg tcgagttcga
     5221 cgaggatagg caccactccc gtgaacagtt cctccccttt cgacacgggt ccggggttct
     5281 cttccacgtc cccggcctgc ttgagcaggg agaagttggt ggcgccggag cccttgtaca
     5341 gctcgtccat gccgagagtg atcccggcgg cggtcacgaa ctccagcagg accatgtgat
     5401 cgcgcttctc gttggggtct ttgctcaggg cggactgggt gctcaggtag tggttgtcgg
     5461 gcagcagcac ggggccgtcg ccgatggggg tgttctgctg gtagtggtcg gcgagctgca
     5521 cgctgccgtc ctcgatgttg tggcggatct tgaagttcac cttgatgccg ttcttctgct
     5581 tgtcggccat gatatagacg ttgtggctgt tgtagttgta ctccagcttg tgccccagga
     5641 tgttgccgtc ctccttgaag tcgatgccct tcagctcgat gcggttcacc agggtgtcgc
     5701 cctcgaactt cacctcggcg cgggtcttgt agttgccgtc gtccttgaag aagatggtgc
     5761 gctcctggac gtagccttcg ggcatggcgg acttgaagaa gtcgtgctgc ttcatgtggt
     5821 cggggtagcg gctgaagcac tgcacgccgt aggtcagggt ggtcacgagg gtgggccagg
     5881 gcacgggcag cttgccggtg gtgcagatga acttcagggt cagcttgccg taggtggcat
     5941 cgccctcgcc ctcgccggac acgctgaact tgtggccgtt tacgtcgccg tccagctcga
     6001 ccaggatggg caccaccccg gtgaacagct cctcgccctt gctcaccatg gtctcgagtc
     6061 gcgaacgcgt ggcgcgccgg taccactagt ataacttcgt ataggatact ttatacgaag
     6121 ttatcattgg gattcttcct attttgatcc aagcatcacc atcgaccctc tagtccagat
     6181 ctcaccatcg acccataact tcgtatagca tacattatac gaagttatgt ccctcgaaga
     6241 ggttcgaatt cgatatcaag cttatcgata atcaacctct ggattacaaa atttgtgaaa
     6301 gattgactgg tattcttaac tatgttgctc cttttacgct atgtggatac gctgctttaa
     6361 tgcctttgta tcatgctatt gcttcccgta tggctttcat tttctcctcc ttgtataaat
     6421 cctggttgct gtctctttat gaggagttgt ggcccgttgt caggcaacgt ggcgtggtgt
     6481 gcactgtgtt tgctgacgca acccccactg gttggggcat tgccaccacc tgtcagctcc
     6541 tttccgggac tttcgctttc cccctcccta ttgccacggc ggaactcatc gccgcctgcc
     6601 ttgcccgctg ctggacaggg gctcggctgt tgggcactga caattccgtg gtgttgtcgg
     6661 ggaaatcatc gtcctttcct tggctgctcg cctgtgttgc cacctggatt ctgcgcggga
     6721 cgtccttctg ctacgtccct tcggccctca atccagcgga ccttccttcc cgcggcctgc
     6781 tgccggctct gcggcctctt ccgcgtcttc gccttcgccc tcagacgagt cggatctccc
     6841 tttgggccgc ctccccgcat cgataccgtc gacccgggcg gccgcttcga gcagacatga
     6901 taagatacat tgatgagttt ggacaaacca caactagaat gcagtgaaaa aaatgcttta
     6961 tttgtgaaat ttgtgatgct attgctttat ttgtaaccat tataagctgc aataaacaag
     7021 ttaacaacaa caattgcatt cattttatgt ttcaggttca gggggagatg tgggaggttt
     7081 tttaaagcaa gtaaaacctc tacaaatgtg gtaaaatcga taaggatctt cctagagcat
     7141 ggctacgtag ataagtagca tggcgggtta atcattaact acaaggaacc cctagtgatg
     7201 gagttggcca ctccctctct gcgcgctcgc tcgctcactg aggccgggcg accaaaggtc
     7261 gcccgacgcc cgggctttgc ccgggcggcc tcagtgagcg agcgagcgcg cagctgcatt
     7321 aatgaatcgg ccaacgcgcg gggagaggcg gtttgcgtat tgggcgct
//
