Features (pLannotate 1.2.2; 24 found; start..end, strand, type, name):
      1..278     +  promoter       chicken β-actin promoter: No description available
    279..414     +  intron         hybrid intron (fragment): hybrid between chicken β-actin (CBA) and minute virus of mice (MMV) introns (Gray et al., 2011)
    503..633     +  intron         chimeric intron (fragment): chimera between introns from chicken β-actin and rabbit β-globin
    631..696     +  CDS            HBB (fragment): HBB_LEPEU - Experimental evidence at protein level: Swiss-Prot protein existence level 1. Involved in oxygen transport from the lung to the various peripheral tissues. From Lepus europaeus (European hare).
    695..728     -  protein_bind   lox2272: Cre-mediated recombination occurs in the 8-bp core sequence (GGATACTT). lox2272 sites are compatible with each other, but incompatible with loxP or loxN sites (Lee and Saito, 1988). Cre recombinase
    791..824     -  protein_bind   loxP: Cre-mediated recombination occurs in the 8-bp core sequence (GCATACAT). Cre recombinase
    875..1588    -  CDS            EGFP: EGFP is a basic (constitutively fluorescent) green fluorescent protein published in 1996, derived from Aequorea victoria. It is reported to be a rapidly-maturing weak dimer with moderate acid sensitivity.
   1652..2365    -  CDS            EGFP: EGFP is a basic (constitutively fluorescent) green fluorescent protein published in 1996, derived from Aequorea victoria. It is reported to be a rapidly-maturing weak dimer with moderate acid sensitivity.
   2432..3148    -  CDS            EGFP: EGFP is a basic (constitutively fluorescent) green fluorescent protein published in 1996, derived from Aequorea victoria. It is reported to be a rapidly-maturing weak dimer with moderate acid sensitivity.
   3190..3223    +  protein_bind   lox2272: Cre-mediated recombination occurs in the 8-bp core sequence (GGATACTT). lox2272 sites are compatible with each other, but incompatible with loxP or loxN sites (Lee and Saito, 1988). Cre recombinase
   3294..3327    +  protein_bind   loxP: Cre-mediated recombination occurs in the 8-bp core sequence (GCATACAT). Cre recombinase
   3345..3369    +  misc_feature   MCS (fragment): pBluescript multiple cloning site
   3369..3957    +  misc_feature   WPRE: woodchuck hepatitis virus posttranscriptional regulatory element
   4000..4121    -  polyA_signal   SV40 poly(A) signal: SV40 polyadenylation signal
   4144..4212    -  CDS            large T antigen (fragment): large T antigen from SV40 (simian virus 40)
   4283..4416    +  repeat_region  AAV2 ITR: inverted terminal repeat of adeno-associated virus serotype 2 inverted
   4410..4466    -  CDS            lacI (fragment): lac repressor; lacI; The lac repressor binds to the lac operator to inhibit transcription in E. coli. This inhibition can be relieved by adding lactose or isopropyl-β-D-thiogalactopyranoside (IPTG).
   4649..5237    -  rep_origin     ori: high-copy-number ColE1/pMB1/pBR322/pUC origin of replication
   5408..6268    -  CDS            AmpR: β-lactamase; bla; confers resistance to ampicillin, carbenicillin, and related antibiotics
   6269..6373    -  promoter       AmpR promoter: bla
   6426..6854    -  rep_origin     f1 ori (sequence partly withheld): f1 bacteriophage origin of replication; arrow indicates direction of (+) strand synthesis
   6859..6928    -  CDS            lacZα (fragment): LacZα fragment of β-galactosidase; lacZ fragment
   6923..7055    -  repeat_region  AAV2 ITR (fragment): inverted terminal repeat of adeno-associated virus serotype 2 inverted
   7116..7364    +  enhancer       CMV enhancer (fragment): human cytomegalovirus immediate early enhancer
>Addgene plasmid #122500 | pAAV-CAG-Flex-Rev-3xGFP | addgene full sequence | sequence record 237802 | Addgene NGS Result
TCGAGGTGAGCCCCACGTTCTGCTTCACTCTCCCCATCTCCCCCCCCTCCCCACCCCCAATTTTGTATTT
ATTTATTTTTTAATTATTTTGTGCAGCGATGGGGGCGGGGGGGGGGGGGGGGCGCGCGCCRGGSGGGGSG
GGGSGGGGSGRGGGGSGGGGSGGGGSGAGGCGGAGAGGTGCGGCGGCAGCCAATCAGAGCGGCGCGCTCC
GAAAGTTTCCTTTTATGGCGAGGCGGCGGCGGCGGCGGCCCTATAAAAAGCGAAGCGCGCGGCGGGCGGG
AGTCGCTGCGCGCTGCCTTCGCCCCGTGCCCCGCTCCGCCGCCGCCTCGCGCCGCCCGCCCCGGCTCTGA
CTGACCGCGTTACTCCCACAGGTGAGCGGGCGGGACGGCCCTTCTCCTCCGGGCTGTAATTAGCGCTTGG
TTTAATGACGGCTTGTTTCTTTTCTGTGGCTGCGTGAAAGCCTTGAGGGGCTCCGGGAGGGCCCTTTGTG
CGGGGGGAGCGGCTCGGGGCTGTCCGCGGGGGGACGGCTGCCTTCGGGGGGGACGGGGCAGGGCGGGGTT
CGGCTTCTGGCGTGTGACCGGCGGCTCTAGAGCCTCTGCTAACCATGTTCATGCCTTCTTCTTTTTCCTA
CAGCTCCTGGGCAACGTGCTGGTTATTGTGCTGTCTCATCATTTTGGCAAAGAATTGGATCCCCATAACT
TCGTATAAAGTATCCTATACGAAGTTATATCAAAATAGGAAGACCAATGCTTCACCATCGACCCGAATTG
CCAAGCATCACCATCGACCCATAACTTCGTATAATGTATGCTATACGAAGTTATACTAGTGCTAGAGCTA
GCTGATCACTTAAGGTTTAAACACCGGTTCATCATTTGTACAATTCGTCCATTCCCAGGGTGATTCCCGC
CGCCGTCACGAATTCCAGCAACACCATGTGATCTCTCTTTTCGTTCGGGTCCTTTGACAGGGCCGACTGA
GTTGACAGGTAATGATTGTCAGGAAGCAGCACAGGACCATCTCCTATCGGAGTATTTTGCTGATAGTGGT
CTGCCAGCTGGACTGAACCATCTTCAATATTGTGCCTGATTTTGAAGTTGACCTTGATACCGTTCTTCTG
CTTGTCTGCCATGATGTAGACGTTATGAGAGTTGTAGTTGTACTCCAGCTTGTGACCGAGAATGTTTCCA
TCTTCCTTAAAGTCAATTCCCTTAAGTTCGATCCGGTTCACGAGCGTGTCTCCTTCGAACTTGACTTCGG
CCCGAGTTTTGTAGTTTCCATCATCCTTGAAAAAGATAGTTCTTTCCTGCACATATCCTTCAGGCATTGC
GGACTTAAAGAAATCATGTTGCTTCATATGGTCAGGGTACCGCGAGAAGCATTGCACTCCGTAGGTAAGG
GTAGTCACAAGTGTCGGCCACGGCACTGGCAGCTTTCCGGTGGTGCAGATGAACTTGAGAGTAAGCTTTC
CGTAGGTAGCATCTCCCTCTCCTTCTCCGGACACGGAGAATTTGTGACCGTTCACGTCCCCATCCAGCTC
CACCAGAATCGGCACCACTCCAGTGAAGAGTTCCTCTCCCTTGGACACAGGACCCGGGTTTTCCTCCACG
TCGCCGCAAGTCAGCAGTGACCCGCGGCCTTCTCCGCTACCTTTGTACAGTTCGTCCATCCCCAGGGTAA
TACCAGCCGCAGTGACAAATTCCAGGAGCACCATATGATCCCGCTTTTCGTTTGGGTCCTTCGACAGAGC
GGACTGAGTGGACAAGTAGTGGTTATCAGGCAGGAGCACCGGCCCATCTCCAATCGGGGTATTCTGTTGG
TAGTGATCGGCCAATTGCACCGATCCGTCCTCAATGTTATGCCTGATCTTGAAATTGACCTTAATACCAT
TCTTCTGTTTGTCCGCCATAATGTACACGTTGTGGGAGTTGTAATTGTATTCGAGCTTATGCCCCAAGAT
GTTGCCATCTTCCTTGAAGTCAATACCCTTCAGTTCAATTCTGTTCACGAGGGTATCCCCCTCAAACTTG
ACCTCGGCCCTGGTCTTATAGTTTCCGTCGTCCTTAAAGAAGATTGTCCGCTCCTGCACGTATCCTTCCG
GCATCGCGGATTTGAAGAAGTCGTGCTGCTTCATGTGGTCCGGGTACCGGGAGAAACATTGCACTCCGTA
AGTCAAGGTGGTGACAAGGGTTGGCCACGGGACTGGGAGCTTTCCAGTGGTACAGATAAACTTCAGAGTC
AGCTTTCCGTAAGTAGCGTCCCCTTCTCCTTCCCCGGACACCGAGAACTTATGTCCGTTCACATCTCCGT
CGAGTTCGACGAGGATAGGCACCACTCCCGTGAACAGTTCCTCCCCTTTCGACACGGGTCCGGGGTTCTC
TTCCACGTCCCCGGCCTGCTTGAGCAGGGAGAAGTTGGTGGCGCCGGAGCCCTTGTACAGCTCGTCCATG
CCGAGAGTGATCCCGGCGGCGGTCACGAACTCCAGCAGGACCATGTGATCGCGCTTCTCGTTGGGGTCTT
TGCTCAGGGCGGACTGGGTGCTCAGGTAGTGGTTGTCGGGCAGCAGCACGGGGCCGTCGCCGATGGGGGT
GTTCTGCTGGTAGTGGTCGGCGAGCTGCACGCTGCCGTCCTCGATGTTGTGGCGGATCTTGAAGTTCACC
TTGATGCCGTTCTTCTGCTTGTCGGCCATGATATAGACGTTGTGGCTGTTGTAGTTGTACTCCAGCTTGT
GCCCCAGGATGTTGCCGTCCTCCTTGAAGTCGATGCCCTTCAGCTCGATGCGGTTCACCAGGGTGTCGCC
CTCGAACTTCACCTCGGCGCGGGTCTTGTAGTTGCCGTCGTCCTTGAAGAAGATGGTGCGCTCCTGGACG
TAGCCTTCGGGCATGGCGGACTTGAAGAAGTCGTGCTGCTTCATGTGGTCGGGGTAGCGGCTGAAGCACT
GCACGCCGTAGGTCAGGGTGGTCACGAGGGTGGGCCAGGGCACGGGCAGCTTGCCGGTGGTGCAGATGAA
CTTCAGGGTCAGCTTGCCGTAGGTGGCATCGCCCTCGCCCTCGCCGGACACGCTGAACTTGTGGCCGTTT
ACGTCGCCGTCCAGCTCGACCAGGATGGGCACCACCCCGGTGAACAGCTCCTCGCCCTTGCTCACCATGG
TCTCGAGTCGCGAACGCGTGGCGCGCCGGTACCACTAGTATAACTTCGTATAGGATACTTTATACGAAGT
TATCATTGGGATTCTTCCTATTTTGATCCAAGCATCACCATCGACCCTCTAGTCCAGATCTCACCATCGA
CCCATAACTTCGTATAGCATACATTATACGAAGTTATGTCCCTCGAAGAGGTTCGAATTCGATATCAAGC
TTATCGATAATCAACCTCTGGATTACAAAATTTGTGAAAGATTGACTGGTATTCTTAACTATGTTGCTCC
TTTTACGCTATGTGGATACGCTGCTTTAATGCCTTTGTATCATGCTATTGCTTCCCGTATGGCTTTCATT
TTCTCCTCCTTGTATAAATCCTGGTTGCTGTCTCTTTATGAGGAGTTGTGGCCCGTTGTCAGGCAACGTG
GCGTGGTGTGCACTGTGTTTGCTGACGCAACCCCCACTGGTTGGGGCATTGCCACCACCTGTCAGCTCCT
TTCCGGGACTTTCGCTTTCCCCCTCCCTATTGCCACGGCGGAACTCATCGCCGCCTGCCTTGCCCGCTGC
TGGACAGGGGCTCGGCTGTTGGGCACTGACAATTCCGTGGTGTTGTCGGGGAAATCATCGTCCTTTCCTT
GGCTGCTCGCCTGTGTTGCCACCTGGATTCTGCGCGGGACGTCCTTCTGCTACGTCCCTTCGGCCCTCAA
TCCAGCGGACCTTCCTTCCCGCGGCCTGCTGCCGGCTCTGCGGCCTCTTCCGCGTCTTCGCCTTCGCCCT
CAGACGAGTCGGATCTCCCTTTGGGCCGCCTCCCCGCATCGATACCGTCGACCCGGGCGGCCGCTTCGAG
CAGACATGATAAGATACATTGATGAGTTTGGACAAACCACAACTAGAATGCAGTGAAAAAAATGCTTTAT
TTGTGAAATTTGTGATGCTATTGCTTTATTTGTAACCATTATAAGCTGCAATAAACAAGTTAACAACAAC
AATTGCATTCATTTTATGTTTCAGGTTCAGGGGGAGATGTGGGAGGTTTTTTAAAGCAAGTAAAACCTCT
ACAAATGTGGTAAAATCGATAAGGATCTTCCTAGAGCATGGCTACGTAGATAAGTAGCATGGCGGGTTAA
TCATTAACTACAAGGAACCCCTAGTGATGGAGTTGGCCACTCCCTCTCTGCGCGCTCGCTCGCTCACTGA
GGCCGGGCGACCAAAGGTCGCCCGACGCCCGGGCTTTGCCCGGGCGGCCTCAGTGAGCGAGCGAGCGCGC
AGCTGCATTAATGAATCGGCCAACGCGCGGGGAGAGGCGGTTTGCGTATTGGGCGCTCTTCCGCTTCCTC
GCTCACTGACTCGCTGCGCTCGGTCGTTCGGCTGCGGCGAGCGGTATCAGCTCACTCAAAGGCGGTAATA
CGGTTATCCACAGAATCAGGGGATAACGCAGGAAAGAACATGTGAGCAAAAGGCCAGCAAAAGGCCAGGA
ACCGTAAAAAGGCCGCGTTGCTGGCGTTTTTCCATAGGCTCCGCCCCCCTGACGAGCATCACAAAAATCG
ACGCTCAAGTCAGAGGTGGCGAAACCCGACAGGACTATAAAGATACCAGGCGTTTCCCCCTGGAAGCTCC
CTCGTGCGCTCTCCTGTTCCGACCCTGCCGCTTACCGGATACCTGTCCGCCTTTCTCCCTTCGGGAAGCG
TGGCGCTTTCTCATAGCTCACGCTGTAGGTATCTCAGTTCGGTGTAGGTCGTTCGCTCCAAGCTGGGCTG
TGTGCACGAACCCCCCGTTCAGCCCGACCGCTGCGCCTTATCCGGTAACTATCGTCTTGAGTCCAACCCG
GTAAGACACGACTTATCGCCACTGGCAGCAGCCACTGGTAACAGGATTAGCAGAGCGAGGTATGTAGGCG
GTGCTACAGAGTTCTTGAAGTGGTGGCCTAACTACGGCTACACTAGAAGAACAGTATTTGGTATCTGCGC
TCTGCTGAAGCCAGTTACCTTCGGAAAAAGAGTTGGTAGCTCTTGATCCGGCAAACAAACCACCGCTGGT
AGCGGTGGTTTTTTTGTTTGCAAGCAGCAGATTACGCGCAGAAAAAAAGGATCTCAAGAAGATCCTTTGA
TCTTTTCTACGGGGTCTGACGCTCAGTGGAACGAAAACTCACGTTAAGGGATTTTGGTCATGAGATTATC
AAAAAGGATCTTCACCTAGATCCTTTTAAATTAAAAATGAAGTTTTAAATCAATCTAAAGTATATATGAG
TAAACTTGGTCTGACAGTTACCAATGCTTAATCAGTGAGGCACCTATCTCAGCGATCTGTCTATTTCGTT
CATCCATAGTTGCCTGACTCCCCGTCGTGTAGATAACTACGATACGGGAGGGCTTACCATCTGGCCCCAG
TGCTGCAATGATACCGCGAGACCCACGCTCACCGGCTCCAGATTTATCAGCAATAAACCAGCCAGCCGGA
AGGGCCGAGCGCAGAAGTGGTCCTGCAACTTTATCCGCCTCCATCCAGTCTATTAATTGTTGCCGGGAAG
CTAGAGTAAGTAGTTCGCCAGTTAATAGTTTGCGCAACGTTGTTGCCATTGCTACAGGCATCGTGGTGTC
ACGCTCGTCGTTTGGTATGGCTTCATTCAGCTCCGGTTCCCAACGATCAAGGCGAGTTACATGATCCCCC
ATGTTGTGCAAAAAAGCGGTTAGCTCCTTCGGTCCTCCGATCGTTGTCAGAAGTAAGTTGGCCGCAGTGT
TATCACTCATGGTTATGGCAGCACTGCATAATTCTCTTACTGTCATGCCATCCGTAAGATGCTTTTCTGT
GACTGGTGAGTACTCAACCAAGTCATTCTGAGAATAGTGTATGCGGCGACCGAGTTGCTCTTGCCCGGCG
TCAATACGGGATAATACCGCGCCACATAGCAGAACTTTAAAAGTGCTCATCATTGGAAAACGTTCTTCGG
GGCGAAAACTCTCAAGGATCTTACCGCTGTTGAGATCCAGTTCGATGTAACCCACTCGTGCACCCAACTG
ATCTTCAGCATCTTTTACTTTCACCAGCGTTTCTGGGTGAGCAAAAACAGGAAGGCAAAATGCCGCAAAA
AAGGGAATAAGGGCGACACGGAAATGTTGAATACTCATACTCTTCCTTTTTCAATATTATTGAAGCATTT
ATCAGGGTTATTGTCTCATGAGCGGATACATATTTGAATGTATTTAGAAAAATAAACAAATAGGGGTTCC
GCGCACATTTCCCCGAAAAGTGCCACCTAAATTGTAAGCGTTAATATTTTGTTAAAATTCGCGTTAAATT
TTTGTTAAATCAGCTCATTTTTTAACCAATAGGCCGAAATCGGCAAAATCCCTTATAAATCAAAAGAATA
GACCGAGATAGGGTTGAGTGTTGTTCCAGTTTGGAACAAGAGTCCACTATTAAAGAACGTGGACTCCAAC
GTCAAAGG
[49 nt withheld, positions 6589-6637]
T
[91 nt withheld, positions 6639-6729]
G
[124 nt withheld, positions 6731-6854]
CCCATTCGCCCTTCAGGCTGCGCAACTGTTGGGAAGGGCGATCGGTGCGGGCCTCTTCGCTATTACGCCA
GCTGCGCGCTCGCTCGCTCACTGAGGCCGCCCGGGCAAAGCCCGGGCGTCGGGCGACCTTTGGTCGCCCG
GCCTCAGTGAGCGAGCGAGCGCGCAGAGAGGGAGTGGCCAACTCCATCACTAGGGGTTCCTTGTAGTTAA
TGATTAACCCGCCATGCTACTTATCTACGTAGCCATGCTCTAGGAAGAGTACCATTGACGTCAATAATGA
CGTATGTTCCCATAGTAACGCCAATAGGGACTTTCCATTGACGTCAATGGGTGGAGTATTTACGGTAAAC
TGCCCACTTGGCAGTACATCAAGTGTATCATATGCCAAGTACGCCCCCTATTGACGTCAATGACGGTAAA
TGGCCCGCCTGGCATTATGCCCAGTACATGACCTTATGGGACTTTCCTACTTGGCAGTACATCTACGTAT
TAGTCATCGCTATTACCATGG
